>Addgene plasmid #247609 | pNH605-Padh-OsTIR1 | addgene full sequence | sequence record 494853 | Addgene NGS Result
GGCCGGCCATTTAAATGTTTAAACGGCCACGCTGGCCGAGGAGAACTTCTAGTATATCTACATACCTAAT
ATTATTGCCTTATTAAAAATGGAATCCCAACGATTACATCAAAATCCACATTCTCTTCAAAATCAATTGT
CCTGTACTTCCTTGTTCATGTGTGTTCAAAAACGTTATATTTATAGGATAATTATACTCTATTTCTCAAC
AAGTAATTGGTTGTTTGGCCGAGCGGTCTAAGGCGCCTGATTCAAGAAATATCTTGACCGCAGTTAACTG
TGGGAATACTCAGGTATCGTAAGATGCAAGAGTTCGAATCTCTTAGCAACCATTATTTTTTTCCTCAACA
TAACGAGAACACACAGGGGCGCTATCGCACAGAATCAAATTCGATGACTGGAAATTTTTTGTTAATTTCA
GAGGTCGCCTGACGCATATACCTTTTTCAACTGAAAAATTGGGAGAAAAAGGAAAGGTGAGAGCGCCGGA
ACCGGCTTTTCATATAGAATAGAGAAGCGTTCATGACTAAATGCTTGCATCACAATACTTGAAGTTGACA
ATATTATTTAAGGACCTATTGTTTTTTCCAATAGGTGGTTAGCAATCGTCTTACTTTCTAACTTTTCTTA
CCTTTTACATTTCAGCAATATATATATATATATTTCAAGGATATACCATTCTAATGTCTGCCCCTAAGTT
ACCAATAGATAGCGGTTTAATATAAGGTTTCAACAAGAAATATTTTGTGAAAATCAAAAGTTAATAGTTT
CACTGTCGAAAATATGAAAGTTTAAGTTTTCAGTTCATCCCATTGTAGTTATCAAATTTCTGTGTTTCCC
GTATATGTGTGCTCTGTATTCATCGCTATCTTGAAACTGGTTATGATCGTTGCGCATGTGACCTGTATCG
CTCAAAAGAGCCCGGCACCGGTACCGGGCAAAAGCCCCTAGCAAGCTAAAATGATTCAACTTTCGTAGTA
ATTTGTTCAACCGGTCACAGTAAAGTCAATGACTAACTTTTGAATCGAGGATGTATTTCCAATTGAAAGC
AATGTATATATAAACCATTGTGTTGAAGCTTGTCTTACAGTTTTCTTGTATCCTCCCATTGTTCATATAG
TACTTAAAGTACCATAATCCTTAAAGAACAAACTTGAAAGAGAATACACTATACACAACTAATAAATAAA
GAATAATCATGGCTGTGACCAAGACAATTGTAGTTCTACCAGGTGACCATGTTGGTCAAGAAATCACTGA
AGAGGCCATTAAAGTTTTAAATGCTATTCAGGAATGTCGTCCAGACAAGGTCAATTTCAAGTTTGATCAT
CATTTGATCGGTGGTGCTGCAATTGATGCCACTGGTGTTCCATTACCAGACGAAGCTTTGGAGGCCTCTA
AGAAAGCTGATGCCGTGCTTCTGGGTGCTGTTGGTGGTCCAAAATGGGGTACTGGCGCTGTCAGACCAGA
ACAAGGTCTTTTGAAAATCCGTAAGGAGTTGCAATTGTATGCTAATCTAAGACCATGTAATTTTGCATCT
GATTCCTTACTAGATCTATCGCCATTGAAGCCTGAAATTGCAAGAGGTACAGATTTCGTCGTTGTTAGAG
AACTAGTGGGTGGTATTTATTTCGGGGAGAGAAAAGAAGATGAAGGTGATGGTGTCGCCTGGGATAGCGA
AAAGTATTCTGTGCCCGAAGTTCAAAGAATCACTAGAATGGCTGCTTTCATGGCTCTGCAACACAACCCA
CCTTTACCTATTTGGTCTCTAGATAAAGCCAACGTTCTAGCATCATCAAGATTATGGAGAAAAACAGTGG
AAGAGACGATTAAGAATGAATTCCCACAATTGACTGTTCAACATCAATTGATTGATTCCGCTGCTATGAT
CTTGGTTAAGAACCCAACTCATCTAAATGGTATTATTATCACAAACAATATGTTTGGTGATATTATCTCC
GATGAAGCCTCCGTGATCCCAGGTTCGTTAGGATTACTTCCATCTGCCTCCTTGGCATCTCTTCCAGATA
AGAATACGGCATTTGGTTTATATGAGCCATGTCATGGCTCTGCTCCAGACTTACCAAAGGGAAAGGTTAA
CCCCGTAGCAACAATCCTATCTGCTGCTATGATGTTGAAGTTGTCTCTGGACCTGTTCGAAGAAGGTGAA
ATTATAGAACAAGCAGTCAAGAAAGTGTTGGATTCTGGTATCAGAACAGCGGATCTAAAGGGTACCAACT
CTACTACTGAGGTCGGTGATGCAGTAGCGAAAGCTGTCAGGGAACTATTAGCTTAGACTTAGTAGATGTA
CAGTTGCATACATAAGTCTGAACAGAAAGAAGTAAATATCATATCTAGTTCGGTTTAGAAATCAGTGACT
ATATTGGTTTTGACCAGATCGCAATCCTTGCAAGCATTTAGTAATGACTATCAAACCGGTGAATCATCTG
ATAAGGCTATATTAGCTTGTGCATTCGCATGTATCGGGAAACGAACGGTACCGGGCCCATCCTTTTGTTG
TTTCCGGGTGTACAATATGGACTTCCTCTTTTCTGGCAACCAAACCCATACATCGGGATTCCTATAATAC
CTTCGTTGGTCTCCCTAACATGTAGGTGGCGGAGGGGAGATATACAATAGAACAGATACCAGACAAGACA
TAATGGGCTAAACAAGACTACACCAATTACACTGCCTCATTGATGGTGGTACATAACGAACTAATACTGT
AGCCCTAGACTTGATAGCCATCATCATATCGAAGTTTCACTACCCTTTTTCCATTTGCCATCTATTGAAG
TAATAATAGGCGCATGCAACTTCTTTTCTTTTTTTTTCTTTTCTCTCTCCCCCGTTGTTGTCTCACCATA
TCCGCAATGACAAAAAAATGATGGAAGACACTAAAGGAAAAAATTAACGACAAAGACAGCACCAACAGAT
GTCGTTGTTCCAGAGCTGATGAGGGGTATCTCGAAGCACACGAAACTTTTTCCTTCCTTCATTCACGCAC
ACTACTCTCTAATGAGCAACGGTATACGGCCTTCCTTCCAGTTACTTGAATTTGAAATAAAAAAAAGTTT
GCTGTCTTGCTATCAAGTATAAATAGACCTGCAATTATTAATCTTTTGTTTCCTCGTCATTGTTCTCGTT
CCCTTTCTTCCTTGTTTCTTTTTCTGCACAATATTTCAAGCTATACCAAGCATACAATCAACTCCAAGCT
GGCCGCTCTAGAACTAGTATGACTTATTTTCCTGAAGAAGTTGTAGAACACATATTTTCCTTTTTACCTG
CTCAAAGAGATAGAAACACCGTCTCCTTGGTCTGTAAGGTTTGGTACGAAATCGAAAGATTGTCTAGAAG
AGGTGTTTTTGTTGGTAATTGTTACGCAGTTAGAGCTGGTAGAGTTGCTGCAAGATTCCCAAACGTTAGA
GCATTGACTGTTAAAGGTAAACCTCATTTTGCTGATTTCAATTTGGTTCCACCTGATTGGGGTGGTTATG
CTGGTCCATGGATTGAAGCTGCAGCTAGAGGTTGTCACGGTTTGGAAGAATTGAGAATGAAGAGAATGGT
TGTTTCTGATGAATCATTGGAATTGTTAGCAAGATCTTTTCCTAGATTCAGAGCTTTGGTTTTGATCTCA
TGTGAAGGTTTTTCCACCGATGGTTTAGCAGCTGTTGCTTCACATTGTAAGTTGTTGAGAGAATTGGATT
TGCAAGAAAACGAAGTTGAAGATAGAGGTCCAAGATGGTTATCTTGTTTTCCTGATTCCTGTACAAGTTT
GGTTTCTTTGAACTTCGCATGTATCAAGGGTGAAGTTAACGCTGGTAGTTTGGAAAGATTAGTTTCTAGA
TCACCAAATTTGAGATCTTTGAGATTGAACAGATCCGTTAGTGTTGATACCTTGGCAAAGATCTTGTTGA
GAACTCCTAATTTGGAAGATTTGGGTACTGGTAACTTGACAGATGATTTCCAAACAGAATCATACTTCAA
GTTGACCTCCGCTTTGGAAAAGTGTAAGATGTTGAGATCTTTGTCAGGTTTTTGGGATGCAAGTCCAGTT
TGTTTGTCTTTTATATATCCTTTGTGTGCTCAATTGACTGGTTTGAATTTGTCTTACGCACCAACTTTGG
ATGCTAGTGATTTGACAAAGATGATCTCTAGATGTGTTAAGTTGCAAAGATTGTGGGTTTTGGATTGTAT
CTCAGATAAAGGTTTGCAAGTTGTTGCTTCTTCTTGTAAGGATTTGCAAGAATTGAGAGTTTTTCCAAGT
GATTTCTATGTTGCAGGTTACTCTGCTGTTACAGAAGAAGGTTTAGTTGCAGTTTCATTGGGTTGTCCTA
AGTTGAACTCCTTGTTGTACTTCTGTCATCAAATGACCAACGCAGCTTTGGTTACTGTTGCTAAAAATTG
TCCAAACTTCACTAGATTCAGATTGTGTATCTTGGAACCAGGTAAACCTGATGTTGTTACATCACAACCT
TTAGATGAAGGTTTTGGTGCAATCGTTAGAGAGTGTAAGGGTTTGCAAAGATTGTCCATCAGTGGTTTGT
TGACAGATAAGGTTTTTATGTACATCGGTAAATACGCTAAGCAATTGGAAATGTTGTCAATCGCATTCGC
TGGTGACTCCGATAAGGGTATGATGCATGTTATGAACGGTTGTAAGAACTTAAGAAAGTTGGAAATCAGA
GATTCTCCATTTGGTGACGCAGCTTTGTTGGGTAATTTCGCAAGATATGAAACAATGAGATCTTTGTGGA
TGTCCAGTTGTAACGTTACCTTGAAAGGTTGTCAAGTTTTAGCTTCAAAGATGCCAATGTTGAACGTTGA
AGTTATTAACGAAAGAGATGGTTCCAATGAAATGGAAGAAAACCATGGTGACTTGCCTAAAGTTGAAAAG
TTATACGTCTACAGAACAACCGCAGGTGCCAGAGATGATGCTCCTAACTTCGTCAAGATTTTATGAGCGG
CAAGCTTATCGATACCGTCGACCTCGAGTCATGTAATTAGTTATGTCACGCTTACATTCACGCCCTCCCC
CCACATCCGCTCTAACCGAAAAGGAAGGAGTTAGACAACCTGAAGTCTAGGTCCCTATTTATTTTTTTAT
AGTTATGTTAGTATTAAGAACGTTATTTATATTTCAAATTTTTCTTTTTTTTCTGTACAGACGCGTGTAC
GCATGTAACATTATACTGAAAACCTTGCTTGAGAAGGTTTTGGGACGCTCGAAGGCTTTAATTTGCTGGC
CACCGAAGTCGGTGATGCTGTCGCCGAAGAAGTTAAGAAAATCCTTGCTTAAAAAGATTCTCTTTTTTTA
TGATATTTGTACATAAACTTTATAAATGAAATTCATAATAGAAACGACACGAAATTACAAAATGGAATAT
GTTCATAGGGTAGACGAAACTATATACGCAATCTACATACATTTATCAAGAAGGAGAAAAAGGAGGATGT
AAAGGAATACAGGTAAGCAAATTGATACTAATGGCTCAACGTGATAAGGAAAAAGAATTGCACTTTAACA
TTAATATTGACAAGGAGGAGGGCACCACACAAAAAGTTAGGTGTAACAGAAAATCATGAAACTATGATTC
CTAATTTATATATTGGAGGATTTTCTCTAAAAAAAAAAAAATACAACAAATAAAAAACACTCAATGACCT
GACCATTTGATGGAGTTTAAGTCAATACCTCCTTGAACCATTTCCCATAATGGTGAAAGTTCCCTCAAGA
ATTTTACTCTGTCAGAAACGGCCTTAACGACGTAGGCCGGCCATTTAAATGTTTAAACGGCCACGCTGGC
CCCCTATAGTGAGTCGTATTACAATTCACTGGCCGTCGTTTTACAACGTCGTGACTGGGAAAACCCTGGC
GTTACCCAACTTAATCGCCTTGCAGCACATCCCCCTTTCGCCAGCTGGCGTAATAGCGAAGAGGCCCGCA
CCGATCGCCCTTCCCAACAGTTGCGCAGCCTGAATGGCGAATGG
[124 nt withheld, positions 5995-6118]
C
[91 nt withheld, positions 6120-6210]
A
[49 nt withheld, positions 6212-6260]
CCTTTGACGTTGGAGTCCACGTTCTTT
[37 nt withheld, positions 6288-6324]
ACCCTATCTCGGTCTATTCTTTTGATTTATAAGGGATTTTGCCGATTTCGGCCTATTGGTTAAAAAATGA
GCTGATTTAACAAAAATTTAACGCGAATTTTAACAAAATATTAACGCTTACAATTTCCTGATGCGGTATT
TTCTCCTTACGCATCTGTGCGGTATTTCACACCGCATAGGGTAATAACTGATATAATTAAATTGAAGCTC
TAATTTGTGAGTTTAGTATTAGGATCTCTACCCTTGGCGAAAAGTCCTCTGCCAACAATGATGATATCTG
ATCCACCACTTACAACTTCGTCGACGGTTCTGTACTGCTGACCCAATATGCGTATATATACCAATCTAAG
TCTGTGCTCCTTCCTTCGTTCTTCCTTCTGTTCGGAGATTACCGAATCAAAAAAATTTCAAGGAAACCGA
AATCAAAAAAAAGAATAAAAAAAAAATGATGAATTGAAAAGGTGGTATGGTGCACTCTCAGTACAATCTG
CTCTGATGCCGCATAGTTAAGCCAGCCCCGACACCCGCCAACACCCGCTGACGCGCCCTGACGGGCTTGT
CTGCTCCCGGCATCCGCTTACAGACAAGCTGTGACCGTCTCCGGGAGCTGCATGTGTCAGAGGTTTTCAC
CGTCATCACCGAAACGCGCGAGACGAAAGGGCCTCGTGATACGCCTATTTTTATAGGTTAATGTCATGAT
AATAATGGTTTCTTAGACGTCGGCGCGCCGAGGACGTCAGGTGGCACTTTTCGGGGAAATGTGCGCGGAA
CCCCTATTTGTTTATTTTTCTAAATACATTCAAATATGTATCCGCTCATGAGACAATAACCCTGATAAAT
GCTTCAATAATATTGAAAAAGGAAGAGTATGAGTATTCAACATTTCCGTGTCGCCCTTATTCCCTTTTTT
GCGGCATTTTGCCTTCCTGTTTTTGCTCACCCAGAAACGCTGGTGAAAGTAAAAGATGCTGAAGATCAGT
TGGGTGCACGAGTGGGTTACATCGAACTGGATCTCAACAGCGGTAAGATCCTTGAGAGTTTTCGCCCCGA
AGAACGTTTTCCAATGATGAGCACTTTTAAAGTTCTGCTATGTGGCGCGGTATTATCCCGTATTGACGCC
GGGCAAGAGCAACTCGGTCGCCGCATACACTATTCTCAGAATGACTTGGTTGAGTACTCACCAGTCACAG
AAAAGCATCTTACGGATGGCATGACAGTAAGAGAATTATGCAGTGCTGCCATAACCATGAGTGATAACAC
TGCGGCCAACTTACTTCTGACAACGATCGGAGGACCGAAGGAGCTAACCGCTTTTTTGCACAACATGGGG
GATCATGTAACTCGCCTTGATCGTTGGGAACCGGAGCTGAATGAAGCCATACCAAACGACGAGCGTGACA
CCACGATGCCTGTAGCAATGGCAACAACGTTGCGCAAACTATTAACTGGCGAACTACTTACTCTAGCTTC
CCGGCAACAATTAATAGACTGGATGGAGGCGGATAAAGTTGCAGGACCACTTCTGCGCTCGGCCCTTCCG
GCTGGCTGGTTTATTGCTGATAAATCTGGAGCCGGTGAGCGTGGGTCTCGCGGTATCATTGCAGCACTGG
GGCCAGATGGTAAGCCCTCCCGTATCGTAGTTATCTACACGACGGGGAGTCAGGCAACTATGGATGAACG
AAATAGACAGATCGCTGAGATAGGTGCCTCACTGATTAAGCATTGGTAACTGTCAGACCAAGTTTACTCA
TATATACTTTAGATTGATTTAAAACTTCATTTTTAATTTAAAAGGATCTAGGTGAAGATCCTTTTTGATA
ATCTCATGACCAAAATCCCTTAACGTGAGTTTTCGTTCCACTGAGCGTCAGACCCCGTAGAAAAGATCAA
AGGATCTTCTTGAGATCCTTTTTTTCTGCGCGTAATCTGCTGCTTGCAAACAAAAAAACCACCGCTACCA
GCGGTGGTTTGTTTGCCGGATCAAGAGCTACCAACTCTTTTTCCGAAGGTAACTGGCTTCAGCAGAGCGC
AGATACCAAATACTGTTCTTCTAGTGTAGCCGTAGTTAGGCCACCACTTCAAGAACTCTGTAGCACCGCC
TACATACCTCGCTCTGCTAATCCTGTTACCAGTGGCTGCTGCCAGTGGCGATAAGTCGTGTCTTACCGGG
TTGGACTCAAGACGATAGTTACCGGATAAGGCGCAGCGGTCGGGCTGAACGGGGGGTTCGTGCACACAGC
CCAGCTTGGAGCGAACGACCTACACCGAACTGAGATACCTACAGCGTGAGCTATGAGAAAGCGCCACGCT
TCCCGAAGGGAGAAAGGCGGACAGGTATCCGGTAAGCGGCAGGGTCGGAACAGGAGAGCGCACGAGGGAG
CTTCCAGGGGGAAACGCCTGGTATCTTTATAGTCCTGTCGGGTTTCGCCACCTCTGACTTGAGCGTCGAT
TTTTGTGATGCTCGTCAGGGGGGCGGAGCCTATGGAAAAACGCCAGCAACGCGGCCTTTTTACGGTTCCT
GGCCTTTTGCTGGCCTTTTGCTCACATGTTCTTTCCTGCGTTATCCCCTGATTCTGTGGATAACCGTATT
ACCGCCTTTGAGTGAGCTGATACCGCTCGCCGCAGCCGAACGACCGAGCGCAGCGAGTCAGTGAGCGAGG
AAGCGGAAGAGCGCCCAATACGCAAACCGCCTCTCCCCGCGCGTTGGCCGATTCATTAATGCAGCTGGCA
CGACAGGTTTCCCGACTGGAAAGCGGGCAGTGAGCGCAACGCAATTAATGTGAGTTAGCTCACTCATTAG
GCACCCCAGGCTTTACACTTTATGCTTCCGGCTCGTATGTTGTGTGGAATTGTGAGCGGATAACAATTTC
ACACAGGAAACAGCTATGACCATGATTACGCCAAGCTCGGAATTAACCCTCACTAAAGGGAACAAAAGCT
G
Features (pLannotate 1.2.2; 26 found; start..end, strand, type, name):
     59..136     +  CDS            YO192_YEAST (fragment): Experimental evidence at protein level: Swiss-Prot protein existence level 1. From Saccharomyces cerevisiae (strain ATCC 204508 / S288c) (Baker's yeast).
    276..683     +  promoter       LEU2 promoter: S. cerevisiae LEU2
   1199..2293    +  CDS            LEU2: LEU3_YEAST - Experimental evidence at protein level: Swiss-Prot protein existence level 1. Catalyzes the oxidation of 3-carboxy-2-hydroxy-4- methylpentanoate (3-isopropylmalate) to 3-carboxy-4-methyl-2- oxopentanoate. The product decarboxylates to 4-methyl-2 oxopentanoate. From Saccharomyces cerevisiae (strain ATCC 204508 / S288c) (Baker's yeast).
   2509..3213    +  promoter       ADH1 promoter: S. cerevisiae ADH1; promoter for alcohol dehydrogenase 1
   3221..3238    +  misc_feature   MCS (fragment): pBluescript multiple cloning site
   3239..4963    +  CDS            TIR1B_ORYSJ: Experimental evidence at transcript level: Swiss-Prot protein existence level 2. From Oryza sativa subsp. japonica (Rice).
   4971..4998    +  misc_feature   MCS (fragment): pBluescript multiple cloning site
   4999..5246    +  terminator     CYC1 terminator: S. cerevisiae CYC1; transcription terminator for CYC1
   5250..5302    +  CDS            LEU2 (fragment): 3-isopropylmalate dehydrogenase, required for leucine biosynthesis; S. cerevisiae LEU2; yeast auxotrophic marker
   5664..5774    -  CDS            NFS1 (fragment): NFS1_YEAST - Also known as SPL1 From Saccharomyces cerevisiae (strain ATCC 204508 / S288c) (Baker's yeast).
   5813..5831    -  promoter       T7 promoter: promoter for bacteriophage T7 RNA polymerase
   5834..5991    +  CDS            lacZα (fragment): LacZα fragment of β-galactosidase; lacZ fragment
   5995..6423    +  rep_origin     f1 ori (sequence partly withheld): f1 bacteriophage origin of replication; arrow indicates direction of (+) strand synthesis
   6451..6502    -  misc_feature   bom (fragment): basis of mobility region from pBR322
   6558..6650    -  CDS            URA3 (fragment): PYRF_YEAST - Experimental evidence at protein level: Swiss-Prot protein existence level 1. From Saccharomyces cerevisiae (strain ATCC 204508 / S288c) (Baker's yeast).
   6650..6782    -  promoter       URA3 promoter (fragment): S. cerevisiae URA3
   6790..6839    -  misc_feature   bom (fragment): basis of mobility region from pBR322
   6941..6976    -  CDS            rop (fragment): Rop protein, which maintains plasmids at low copy number; rop
   7088..7192    +  promoter       AmpR promoter: bla
   7193..8053    +  CDS            AmpR: β-lactamase; bla; confers resistance to ampicillin, carbenicillin, and related antibiotics
   8224..8812    +  rep_origin     ori: high-copy-number ColE1/pMB1/pBR322/pUC origin of replication
   8995..9087    +  CDS            lacI (fragment): lac repressor; lacI; The lac repressor binds to the lac operator to inhibit transcription in E. coli. This inhibition can be relieved by adding lactose or isopropyl-β-D-thiogalactopyranoside (IPTG).
   9100..9121    +  protein_bind   CAP binding site: CAP binding activates transcription in the presence of cAMP. E. coli catabolite activator protein
   9136..9166    +  promoter       lac promoter: promoter for the E. coli lac operon
   9174..9190    +  protein_bind   lac operator: The lac repressor binds to the lac operator to inhibit transcription in E. coli. This inhibition can be relieved by adding lactose or isopropyl-β-D-thiogalactopyranoside (IPTG). lac repressor encoded by lacI
   9235..9253    +  promoter       T3 promoter: promoter for bacteriophage T3 RNA polymerase
