[The description below was written by a language model from this plasmid's Addgene catalogue record and pLannotate feature annotations shown in this document.]
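Description:
pNH605-Padh-OsTIR1 (also known as pSS1402) is a 9,265 nt yeast expression plasmid built on the pNH605 backbone for producing the rice (Oryza sativa) F-box protein OsTIR1 in Saccharomyces cerevisiae. In E. coli it is maintained at high copy through a ColE1/pUC-type origin and selected with ampicillin via the bla gene. The backbone also carries an f1 origin and pBluescript-derived remnants: lac promoter/operator, a lacZα fragment, and T3 and T7 promoters. In yeast, selection relies on a complete LEU2 gene with its own promoter, which complements leucine auxotrophy. The feature table shows no yeast replication origin (no 2μ or CEN/ARS element). The expression cassette is also bracketed by LEU2-locus sequences, with the intact LEU2 gene upstream and a short LEU2 fragment plus a piece of the neighbouring NFS1 gene downstream. This layout is consistent with an integrating vector targeted to the LEU2 locus, although the record does not state this explicitly. Small URA3, rop, bom and lacI fragments appear to be cloning leftovers with no evident function.

The payload is the full OsTIR1 coding sequence, inserted by Gibson assembly between the constitutive S. cerevisiae ADH1 promoter and the CYC1 transcription terminator. No epitope tag or reporter is annotated on the protein. OsTIR1 is the auxin receptor subunit that assembles with the host SCF ubiquitin ligase. In the presence of auxin it recruits proteins carrying an auxin-inducible degron for ubiquitination and proteasomal degradation. The plasmid therefore supplies the TIR1 component needed for auxin-inducible protein depletion in budding yeast, and the associated publication evaluated such tools systematically.
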