Addgene plasmid #247609: pNH605-Padh-OsTIR1
Purpose: Expression of OsTIR1
Depositing lab: Sebastian Schuck. Depositing organization: Universitaet Heidelberg. Publication: Systematic evaluation of tools for auxin-inducible protein degradation in budding yeast. Hubbe P, Sharma C, Pajonk O, Peters N, Guschtschin-Schmidt N, Friemel N, Schuck S. Mol Biol Cell. 2026 Feb 1;37(2):mr2. doi: 10.1091/mbc.E25-12-0571. Epub 2025 Dec 16. PubMed 41400934.
Backbone
  Vector backbone: pNH605
  Vector type: Yeast Expression
Growth in bacteria
  Bacterial resistance: Ampicillin, 100 μg/mL
  Growth temperature: 37°C
  Growth strain: DH5alpha
  Copy number: High Copy
Gene/Insert
  Gene/Insert name: OsTIR1
  Species: Oryza sativa
  Promoter: ADH1
  Cloning method: Gibson Cloning
Terms and licenses: Academic/Nonprofit Terms; Industry Terms: Not Available to Industry
Depositor comments: Also known as pSS1402. Please visit https://doi.org/10.1101/2025.09.24.678194 for bioRxiv preprint.
How to cite: pNH605-Padh-OsTIR1 was a gift from Sebastian Schuck (Addgene plasmid # 247609 ; http://n2t.net/addgene:247609 ; RRID:Addgene_247609)
